>Addgene plasmid #57706 | Dendra2-CD36-C-10 | depositor partial sequence | sequence record 88861 | insert sequence
GACGTCAGATCCGCTAGCGCTACCGGTCGCCACCATGAACACCCCGGGAATTAACCTGATCAAGGAGGAC
ATGCGCGTGAAGGTGCACATGGAGGGCAACGTGAACGGCCACGCCTTCGTGATCGAGGGCGAGGGCAAGG
GCAAGCCCTACGAGGGCACCCAGACCGCCAACCTGACCGTGAAGGAGGGCGCCCCCCTGCCCTTCAGCTA
CGACATCCTGACCACCGCCGTGCACTACGGCAACCGGGTGTTCACCAAGTACCCCGAGGACATCCCCGAC
TACTTCAAGCAGAGCTTCCCCGAGGGCTACAGCTGGGAGCGCACCATGACCTTCGAGGACAAGGGCATCT
GCACCATCCGCAGCGACATCAGCCTGGAGGGCGACTGCTTCTTCCAGAACGTGCGCTTCAAGGGCACCAA
CTTCCCCCCCAACGGCCCCGTGATGCAGAAGAAGACCCTGAAGTGGGAGCCCAGCACCGAGAAGCTGCAC
GTGCGCGACGGCCTGCTGGTGGGCAACATCAACATGGCCCTGCTGCTGGAGGGCGGCGGCCACTACCTGT
GCGACTTCAAGACCACCTACAAGGCCAAGAAGGTGGTGCAGCTGCCCGACGCCCACTTCGTGGACCACCG
CATCGAGATCCTGGGCAACGACAGCGACTACAACAAGGTGAAGCTGTACGAGCACGCCGTGGCCCGCTAC
AGCCCCCTGCCCAGCCAGGTGTGGTCCGGACTCAGATCTGGCAGCAGTGGAGGTGGCTGTGACCGGAACT
GTGGGCTCATCGCTGGGGCTGTCATTGGTGCTGTCCTGGCTGTGTTTGGAGGTATTCTAATGCCAGTTGG
AGACCTGCTTATCCAGAAGACAATTAAAAAGCAAGTTGTCCTCGAAGAAGGTACAATTGCTTTTAAAAAT
TGGGTTAAAACAGGCACAGAAGTTTACAGACAGTTTTGGATCTTTGATGTGCAAAATCCACAGGAAGTGA
TGATGAACAGCAGCAACATTCAAGTTAAGCAAAGAGGTCCTTATACGTACAGAGTTCGTTTTCTAGCCAA
GGAAAATGTAACCCAGGACGCTGAGGACAACACAGTCTCTTTCCTGCAGCCCAATGGTGCCATCTTCGAA
CCTTCACTATCAGTTGGAACAGAGGCTGACAACTTCACAGTTCTCAATCTGGCTGTGGCAGCTGCATCCC
ATATCTATCAAAATCAATTTGTTCAAATGATCCTCAATTCACTTATTAACAAGTCAAAATCTTCTATGTT
CCAAGTCAGAACTTTGAGAGAACTGTTATGGGGCTATAGGGATCCATTTTTGAGTTTGGTTCCGTACCCT
GTTACTACCACAGTTGGTCTGTTTTATCCTTACAACAATACTGCAGATGGAGTTTATAAAGTTTTCAATG
GAAAAGATAACATAAGTAAAGTTGCCATAATCGACACATATAAAGGTAAAAGGAATCTGTCCTATTGGGA
AAGTCACTGCGACATGATTAATGGTACAGATGCAGCCTCATTTCCACCTTTTGTTGAGAAAAGCCAGGTA
TTGCAGTTCTTTTCTTCTGATATTTGCAGGTCAATCTATGCTGTATTTGAATCCGACGTTAATCTGAAAG
GAATCCCTGTGTATAGATTTGTTCTTCCATCCAAGGCCTTTGCCTCTCCAGTTGAAAACCCAGACAACTA
TTGTTTCTGCACAGAAAAAATTATCTCAAAAAATTGTACATCATATGGTGTGCTAGACATCAGCAAATGC
AAAGAAGGGAGACCTGTGTACATTTCACTTCCTCATTTTCTGTATGCAAGTCCTGATGTTTCAGAACCTA
TTGATGGATTAAACCCAAATGAAGAAGAACATAGGACATACTTGGATATTGAACCTATAACTGGATTCAC
TTTACAATTTGCAAAACGGCTGCAGGTCAACCTATTGGTCAAGCCATCAGAAAAAATTCAAGTATTAAAG
AATCTGAAGAGGAACTATATTGTGCCTATTCTTTGGCTTAATGAGACTGGGACCATTGGTGATGAGAAGG
CAAACATGTTCAGAAGTCAAGTAACTGGAAAAATAAACCTCCTTGGCCTGATAGAAATGATCTTACTCAG
TGTTGGTGTGGTGATGTTTGTTGCTTTTATGATTTCATATTGTGCATGCAGATCGAAAACAATAAAATAA
GAATTCTGCAGTCGACGGTACCGCGGGCCCGGGATCCACCGGATCTAAGATAACTGATCATAATCAGCCA
TACCACATTT
