>Addgene plasmid #57706 | Dendra2-CD36-C-10 | addgene partial sequence | sequence record 108443 | Dendra2-F 5'-ATGAACACCCCGGGAATTAACCTG-3'
CACATGGAGGGCAACGTGAACGGCCACGCCTTCGTGATCGAGGGCGAGGGCAAGGGCAAGCCCTACGAGG
GCACCCAGACCGCCAACCTGACCGTGAAGGAGGGCGCCCCCCTGCCCTTCAGCTACGACATCCTGACCAC
CGCCGTGCACTACGGCAACCGGGTGTTCACCAAGTACCCCGAGGACATCCCCGACTACTTCAAGCAGAGC
TTCCCCGAGGGCTACAGCTGGGAGCGCACCATGACCTTCGAGGACAAGGGCATCTGCACCATCCGCAGCG
ACATCAGCCTGGAGGGCGACTGCTTCTTCCAGAACGTGCGCTTCAAGGGCACCAACTTCCCCCCCAACGG
CCCCGTGATGCAGAAGAAGACCCTGAAGTGGGAGCCCAGCACCGAGAAGCTGCACGTGCGCGACGGCCTG
CTGGTGGGCAACATCAACATGGCCCTGCTGCTGGAGGGCGGCGGCCACTACCTGTGCGACTTCAAGACCA
CCTACAAGGCCAAGAAGGTGGTGCAGCTGCCCGACGCCCACTTCGTGGACCACCGCATCGAGATCCTGGG
CAACGACAGCGACTACAACAAGGTGAAGCTGTACGAGCACGCCGTGGCCCGCTACAGCCCCCTGCCCAGC
CAGGTGTGGTCCGGACTCAGATCTGGCAGCAGTGGAGGTGGCTGTGACCGGAACTGTGGGCTCATCGCTG
GGGCTGTCATTGGTGCTGTCCTGGCTGTGTTTGGAGGTATTCTAATGCCAGTTGGAGACCTGCTTATCCA
GAAGACAATTAAAAAGCAAGTTGTCCTCGAAGAAGGTACAATTGCTTTTAAAAATTGGGTTAAAACAGGC
ACAGAAGTTTACAGACAGTTTTGGATCTTTGATGTGCAAAA
