[The description below was written by a language model from this plasmid's Addgene catalogue record.]
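Description:
Dendra2-CD36-C-10 is a mammalian expression plasmid built on the Dendra2-C1 backbone (about 4.75 kb without the insert) that encodes human CD36 fused to the photoconvertible fluorescent protein Dendra2. The tag is supplied by the backbone and sits at the N terminus of the fusion, so CD36 is placed downstream of Dendra2; the "C-10" in the name may refer to this C-type arrangement and a linker length, but the record does not explain it. Expression is driven by the CMV promoter, a strong constitutive promoter in most mammalian cell lines, and the 3′ sequencing primer recorded for the construct indicates an SV40 polyadenylation signal following the coding region. The plasmid is maintained at high copy in E. coli under kanamycin selection, and it carries a neomycin resistance marker so that transfected mammalian cells can be selected with G418 to obtain stable lines. The cloning method is listed as unknown, and no feature table is available, so the origin of replication and exact junctions are not stated.

CD36 is a cell-surface glycoprotein that acts as a scavenger receptor and fatty acid transporter, and the record gives the expected localization of the fusion as the membrane. Dendra2 initially fluoresces green (excitation 490 nm, emission 507 nm) and, after photoconversion, shifts to a red state (excitation 553 nm, emission 573 nm). This makes the construct suitable as a membrane marker in live-cell imaging and for experiments in which a selected pool of CD36 is photoconverted and then followed over time to track its movement, trafficking or turnover, as well as for localization-based super-resolution approaches that rely on photoconvertible proteins.
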