Addgene plasmid #57706: Dendra2-CD36-C-10
Purpose: Localization: Membrane, Excitation: 490 / 553, Emission: 507 / 573
Depositing lab: Michael Davidson. Depositing organization: Florida State University, Tallahassee.
Backbone
  Vector backbone: Dendra2-C1
  Backbone size w/o insert (bp): 4750
  Vector type: Mammalian Expression
  Selectable markers: Neomycin (select with G418)
Growth in bacteria
  Bacterial resistance: Kanamycin, 50 μg/mL
  Growth temperature: 37°C
  Growth strain: DH5alpha
  Copy number: High Copy
Gene/Insert
  Gene/Insert name: CD36 (alt name: NM_001127444.1)
  Species: H. sapiens (human)
  Entrez Gene: CD36 (a.k.a. BDPLT10, CHDS7, FAT, GP3B, GP4, GPIV, PASIV, SCARB3)
  Promoter: CMV
  Tag / fusion protein: Dendra2 (N terminal on backbone)
  Cloning method: Unknown
  Sequencing primers: 5′ CMV-F; 3′ SV40pA-R
Terms and licenses: Academic/Nonprofit Terms; Industry Terms
Depositor comments: . Excitation = 490 / 553; Emission = 507 / 573
How to cite: Dendra2-CD36-C-10 was a gift from Michael Davidson (Addgene plasmid # 57706 ; http://n2t.net/addgene:57706 ; RRID:Addgene_57706)
